Addgene plasmid #43414: II-TAAT
Depositing lab: Chad Cowan & Kiran Musunuru. Depositing organization: Harvard University. Publication: A TALEN Genome-Editing System for Generating Human Stem Cell-Based Disease Models. Ding Q, Lee YK, Schaefer EA, Peters DT, Veres A, Kim K, Kuperwasser N, Motola DL, Meissner TB, Hendriks WT, Trevisan M, Gupta RM, Moisan A, Banks E, Friesen M, Schinzel RT, Xia F, Tang A, Xia Y, Figueroa E, Wann A, Ahfeldt T, Daheron L, Zhang F, Rubin LL, Peng LF, Chung RT, Musunuru K, Cowan CA. Cell Stem Cell. 2012 Dec 12. pii: S1934-5909(12)00645-5. doi: 10.1016/j.stem.2012.11.011. PubMed 23246482.
Backbone
  Vector backbone: pCRII-TOPO
  Backbone manufacturer: Invitrogen
  Backbone size w/o insert (bp): 3973
  Vector type: Bacterial Cloning
Growth in bacteria
  Bacterial resistance: Ampicillin and Kanamycin, 100 & 50 μg/mL
  Growth temperature: 37°C
  Growth strain: Top10
  Copy number: High Copy
Gene/Insert
  Gene/Insert name: II-TAAT
  Species: Synthetic
  Insert size (bp): 426
  Cloning method: TOPO Cloning
  Sequencing primers: 5′ T7; 3′ M13-rev
Terms and licenses: Academic/Nonprofit Terms; Industry Terms: Not Available to Industry
How to cite: II-TAAT was a gift from Chad Cowan & Kiran Musunuru (Addgene plasmid # 43414 ; http://n2t.net/addgene:43414 ; RRID:Addgene_43414)
