[The description below was written by a language model from this plasmid's Addgene catalogue record.]
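Description:
II-TAAT is a bacterial cloning plasmid built on the commercial pCRII-TOPO backbone (about 4.0 kb without insert), into which a 426 bp synthetic fragment was introduced by TOPO cloning. It is maintained at high copy number in E. coli and carries both ampicillin and kanamycin resistance, as is standard for this backbone, so either or both drugs can be used for selection. The listed sequencing primers, T7 on the 5′ side and M13 reverse on the 3′ side, flank the TOPO insertion site. The vector is intended for storage and propagation of the insert rather than expression, and the record lists no promoter dedicated to the insert, tag, reporter or eukaryotic element.

The record gives the insert only as "II-TAAT" and does not describe its contents in detail, and no feature table is available. The associated publication describes a TALEN genome-editing system for making human stem cell-based disease models. Together with the insert size, roughly that of four TAL effector repeat units, the name suggests a pre-assembled block of four repeats recognising the bases T-A-A-T, with "II" presumably marking its position in an ordered assembly scheme. This reading is an inference rather than a stated fact. On that basis, the plasmid would be one member of a library of repeat-module plasmids, whose inserts are excised or amplified and joined with other modules to build custom TALE DNA-binding arrays, which are then placed in a separate nuclease expression vector. The record restricts distribution to academic and nonprofit users.
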