>Addgene plasmid #43414 | II-TAAT | depositor partial sequence | sequence record 58679 | II-TAAT sequence 426 bps
CGTCTCGCTTAACCCCAGAGCAGGTCGTGGCCATTGCCTCGAATGGAGGGGGCAAACAGGCGTTGGAAAC
CGTACAACGATTGCTGCCGGTGCTGTGCCAAGCGCACGGACTCACCCCAGAGCAGGTCGTGGCAATCGCC
TCCAACATTGGCGGGAAACAGGCACTCGAGACTGTCCAGCGCCTGCTTCCCGTGCTGTGCCAAGCGCACG
GCCTCACCCCAGAGCAGGTCGTGGCAATCGCCTCCAACATTGGCGGGAAACAGGCACTCGAGACTGTCCA
GCGCCTGCTTCCCGTGCTGTGCCAAGCGCACGGATTAACCCCAGAGCAGGTCGTGGCCATTGCCTCGAAT
GGAGGGGGCAAACAGGCGTTGGAAACCGTACAACGATTGCTGCCGGTGCTGTGCCAAGCGCACGGGCTCA
GAGACG
