>Addgene plasmid #43414 | II-TAAT | addgene partial sequence | sequence record 60899 | M13-F20 5'-TGTAAAACGACGGCCAGT-3'
CTATAGGGCGAATTGGGCCCTCTAGATGCATGCTCGAGCGGCCGCCAGTGTGATGGATATCTGCAGAATT
CGCCCTTAGTATCTTTCCTGTGCCCACGTCTCTGAGCCCGTGCGCTTGGCACAGCACCGGCAGCAATCGT
TGTACGGTTTCCAACGCCTGTTTGCCCCCTCCATTCGAGGCAATGGCCACGACCTGCTCTGGGGTTAATC
CGTGCGCTTGGCACAGCACGGGAAGCAGGCGCTGGACAGTCTCGAGTGCCTGTTTCCCGCCAATGTTGGA
GGCGATTGCCACGACCTGCTCTGGGGTGAGGCCGTGCGCTTGGCACAGCACGGGAAGCAGGCGCTGGACA
GTCTCGAGTGCCTGTTTCCCGCCAATGTTGGAGGCGATTGCCACGACCTGCTCTGGGGTGAGTCCGTGCG
CTTGGCACAGCACCGGCAGCAATCGTTGTACGGTTTCCAACGCCTGTTTGCCCCCTCCATTCGAGGCAAT
GGCCACGACCTGCTCTGGGGTTAAGCGAGACGCGCTAGGACGGCATCTATATAAGGGCGAATTCCAGCAC
ACTGGCGGCCGTTACTAGTGGATCCGAGCTCGGTACCAAGCTTGGCGTAATCATGGTCATAGCTGTTTCC
TGTGTGAAATTGTTATCCGCTCACAATTCCACACAACATACGAGCCGGAAGCATAAAGTGTAAAGCCTGG
GGTGCCTAATGAGTGAGCTAACTCACATTAATTGCGTTGCGCTCACTGCCCGCTTTCCAGTCGGGAAACC
TGTCGTGCCAGCTGCATTAATGAATCGGCCAACGCGCGGGGAGAGGCGGTTTGCGTATTGGGCGCTCTTC
CGCTTCCTCGCTCACTGACTCGCTGCGCTCGGTCGTTCGGCTGCGGCGAGCGGTATCAGCTCACTCAAAG
GCGGTAATACGGTTATCCACAGAATCAGGGGATAACGC
